Addgene plasmid #23452: pDONR223-PRKR
Depositing lab: William Hahn & David Root. Depositing organization: Dana-Farber Cancer Institute. Publication: COT drives resistance to RAF inhibition through MAP kinase pathway reactivation. Johannessen CM, Boehm JS, Kim SY, Thomas SR, Wardwell L, Johnson LA, Emery CM, Stransky N, Cogdill AP, Barretina J, Caponigro G, Hieronymus H, Murray RR, Salehi-Ashtiani K, Hill DE, Vidal M, Zhao JJ, Yang X, Alkan O, Kim S, Harris JL, Wilson CJ, Myer VE, Finan PM, Root DE, Roberts TM, Golub T, Flaherty KT, Dummer R, Weber BL, Sellers WR, Schlegel R, Wargo JA, Hahn WC, Garraway LA. Nature. 2010 Dec 16;468(7326):968-72. doi: 10.1038/nature09627 PubMed 21107320.
Backbone
  Vector backbone: pDONR223
  Backbone manufacturer: Invitrogen
  Backbone size w/o insert (bp): 5005
  Vector type: Gateway Donor vector
Growth in bacteria
  Bacterial resistance: Spectinomycin, 50 μg/mL
  Growth temperature: 37°C
  Growth strain: DH5alpha
  Copy number: High Copy
Gene/Insert
  Gene/Insert name: PRKR (alt name: protein kinase, interferon-inducible double stranded RNA dependent)
  Species: H. sapiens (human)
  Insert size (bp): 1602
  Mutation: aa494-511 missing
  Entrez Gene: EIF2AK2 (a.k.a. DYT33, EIF2AK1, LEUDEN, PKR, PPP1R83, PRKR)
  Cloning method: Gateway Cloning
  Sequencing primers: 5′ M13pUC-fwd; 3′ M13rev
Terms and licenses: Academic/Nonprofit Terms; Industry Terms: Not Available to Industry
Depositor comments: The ORF has no Stop codon. This design enables easy recombination into a destination vector to add an epitope tag of choice and Stop codon to the ORF. Do NOT use this plasmid directly for transfections. A set of 4 custom lentiviral vectors is available ( pLX301 (http://www.addgene.org/25895/) , pLX302 (http://www.addgene.org/25896/) , pLX303 (http://www.addgene.org/25897/) , pLX304 (http://www.addgene.org/25890/) ) to be used to express these ORFs in mammalian cells. These plasmids are not included in the kit and must be ordered separately.
How to cite: pDONR223-PRKR was a gift from William Hahn & David Root (Addgene plasmid # 23452 ; http://n2t.net/addgene:23452 ; RRID:Addgene_23452)
