[The description below was written by a language model from this plasmid's Addgene catalogue record.]
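Description:
pDONR223-PRKR is a Gateway entry-type clone built in the Invitrogen pDONR223 donor backbone (about 5 kb without insert). It carries the human open reading frame for PRKR, now designated EIF2AK2 and commonly called PKR, the interferon-inducible, double-stranded RNA-dependent protein kinase. The plasmid is propagated in standard E. coli cloning strains as a high-copy plasmid under spectinomycin selection. The record provides no feature table, so the origin of replication and the exact recombination sites flanking the insert are not itemised. The ORF was introduced by Gateway cloning, and in such clones the insert is normally flanked by att sites that allow recombinational transfer into destination vectors. M13 forward and reverse primer sites on either side of the insert are listed for sequence verification.

The insert is about 1.6 kb and differs from the reference protein by the absence of amino acids 494–511, which should be considered when interpreting functional results. The ORF has no stop codon, so after transfer to a destination vector it can be fused in frame to a C-terminal epitope tag, with the stop codon supplied by that vector. The record describes no promoter for expression of the insert, and the depositors state that the plasmid should not be transfected directly. It serves instead as a shuttle source for the ORF. The depositors point to a companion set of lentiviral Gateway destination vectors, available separately, for expression in mammalian cells. The clone belongs to a kit of such ORFs and is associated with a study of resistance to RAF inhibition through MAP kinase pathway reactivation.
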