>Addgene plasmid #23452 | pDONR223-PRKR | depositor partial sequence | sequence record 11134 | Author sequence, M13pUC-fwd
ATATGATTTTATTTTGACTGATAGTGACCTGTTCGTTGCAACAAATTGATGAGCAATGCTTTTTTATAAT
GCCAACTTTGTACAAAAAAGTTGGCACCATGGCTGGTGATCTTTCAGCAGGTTTCTTCATGGAGGAACTT
AATACATACCGTCAGAAGCAGGGAGTAGTACTTAAATATCAAGAACTGCCTAATTCAGGACCTCCACATG
ATAGGAGGTTTACATTTCAAGTTATAATAGATGGAAGAGAATTTCCAGAAGGTGAAGGTAGATCAAAGAA
GGAAGCAAAAAATGCCGCAGCCAAATTAGCTGTTGAGATACTTAATAAGGAAAAGAAGGCAGTTAGTCCT
TTATTATTGACAACAACGAATTCTTCAGAAGGATTATCCATGGGGAATTACATAGGCCTTATCAATAGAA
TTGCCCAGAAGAAAAGACTAACTGTAAATTATGAACAGTGTGCATCGGGGGTGCATGGGCCAGAAGGATT
TCATTATAAATGCAAAATGGGACAGAAAGAATATAGTATTGGTACAGGTTCTACTAAACAGGAAGCAAAA
CAATTGGCCGCTAAACTTGCATATCTTCAGATATTATCAGAAGAAACCTCAGTGAAATCTGACTACCTGT
CCTCTGGTTCTTTTGCTACTACGTGTGAGTCCCAAAGCAACTCTTTAGTGACCAGCACACTCGCTTCTGA
ATCATCATCTGAAGGTGACTTCTCAGCAGATACATCAGAGATAAATTCTAACAGTGACAGTTTAAACAGT
TCTTCGTTGCTTATGAATGGTCTCAGAAATAATCAAAGGAAGCAAAAGATCTTTGGCACCCAGATTTGAC
CTTCCTGACATGAAAGAAACAAAGTATACTGTGGA
