>Addgene plasmid #23452 | pDONR223-PRKR | addgene partial sequence | sequence record 29357 | 23452 with M13pUC-fwd
AGCTCGGGCCCAATAATGATTTTATTTTGACTGATAGTGACCTGTTCGTTGCAACAAATTGATGAGCAAT
GCTTTTTTATAATGCCAACTTTGTACAAAAAAGTTGGCACCATGGCTGGTGATCTTTCAGCAGGTTTCTT
CATGGAGGAACTTAATACATACCGTCAGAAGCAGGGAGTAGTACTTAAATATCAAGAACTGCCTAATTCA
GGACCTCCACATGATAGGAGGTTTACATTTCAAGTTATAATAGATGGAAGAGAATTTCCAGAAGGTGAAG
GTAGATCAAAGAAGGAAGCAAAAAATGCCGCAGCCAAATTAGCTGTTGAGATACTTAATAAGGAAAAGAA
GGCAGTTAGTCCTTTATTATTGACAACAACGAATTCTTCAGAAGGATTATCCATGGGGAATTACATAGGC
CTTATCAATAGAATTGCCCAGAAGAAAAGACTAACTGTAAATTATGAACAGTGTGCATCGGGGGTGCATG
GGCCAGAAGGATTTCATTATAAATGCAAAATGGGACAGAAAGAATATAGTATTGGTACAGGTTCTACTAA
ACAGGAAGCAAAACAATTGGCCGCTAAACTTGCATATCTTCAGATATTATCAGAAGAAACCTCAGTGAA
