>Addgene plasmid #23452 | pDONR223-PRKR | depositor partial sequence | sequence record 46696 | Author sequence, M13-rev
GATTTCAGGCTGGGATGGCAATAATGATTTTATTTTGACTGATAGTGACCTGTTCGTTGCAACAAATTGA
TAAGCAATGCTTTCTTATAATGCCAACTTTGTACAAGAAAGTTGGCAAACATGTGTGTCGTTCATTTTTC
TCTGGGCTTTTCTTCCACACAGTCAAGGTCCTTAGTATTTCAGATGTGTTAGGTCGATCCTCAGGTTTCT
TTGAGAGTAATTTCTGTAGAAGAGTTTTCTTTGATGTTTCAAAAGCAGTGTCACATACATGAAGAAGTTC
AGCAAGAATTAGCCCCAAAGCGTAGAGGTCCACTTCCTTTCCATAGTCTTGCGAAGAAATCTGTTCTGGG
CTCATGTATCGCAAAGTTCCCTTACTCCTTGTTCGCTTTCCATCATTTTTCAGAGATGTTACAAGTCCAA
AGTCTCCAATCTTTACTTGTTTTGTATCTACTAAGAATATATTACTTGGCTTAAGATCTCTATGAATTAA
TTTTTTTGAATGTATATAATCCACCCCTTTTGTTATTTGTTCAAAGAGTTCCAAAGCCAAAACTTTGTCT
AGTTTCTCGCCTCTTCTTTTTTCAATCCATTGTTCCAAGGTCCCTTTATCACAGAATTCCATTTGGATGA
AAAGGCACTTAGTCTTTGACCTTGAACTATTTTTGCTGTTCTCAGGATCATAATCACTGCTCTCAAGAGA
ATCATCACTGGTCTCAGGATCATAATCAAATCCATCCCAACAGCCATTGTAGTGAACAATATTTACATGA
TCAAGTTTTGCCAATGCTTTTACTTCACGCTCC
