>Addgene plasmid #23452 | pDONR223-PRKR | addgene partial sequence | sequence record 47640 | M13rev
CAGCTGGATGGCAATAATGATTTTATTTTGACTGATAGTGACCTGTTCGTTGCAACAAATTGATAAGCAA
TGCTTTCTTATAATGCCAACTTTGTACAAGAAAGTTGGCAAACATGTGTGTCGTTCATTTTTCTCTGGGC
TTTTCTTCCACACAGTCAAGGTCCTTAGTATTTCAGATGTGTTAGGTCGATCCTCAGGTTTCTTTGAGAG
TAATTTCTGTAGAAGAGTTTTCTTTGATGTTTCAAAAGCAGTGTCACATACATGAAGAAGTTCAGCAAGA
ATTAGCCCCAAAGCGTAGAGGTCCACTTCCTTTCCATAGTCTTGCGAAGAAATCTGTTCTGGGCTCATGT
ATCGCAAAGTTCCCTTACTCCTTGTTCGCTTTCCATCATTTTTCAGAGATGTTACAAGTCCAAAGTCTCC
AATCTTTACTTGTTTTGTATCTACTAAGAATATATTACTTGGCTTAAGATCTCTATGAATTAATTTTTTT
GAATGTATATAATCCACCCCTTTTGTTATTTGTTCAAAGAGTTCCAAAGCCAAAACTTTGTCTAGTTTCT
CGCCTCTTCTTTTTTCAATCCATTGTTCCAAGGTCCCTTTATCACAGAATTCCATTTGGATGAAAAGGCA
CTTAGTCTTTGACCTTGAACTATTTTTGCTGTTCTCAGGATCATAATCACTGCTCTCAAGAGAATCATCA
CTGGTCTCAGGATCATAATCAAATCCATCCCAACAGCCATTGTAGTGAACAATATTTACATGATCAAGTT
TTGCCAATGCTTTTACTTCACGCTCCGCCTTCTCGTTATTATATTTAACACGTTTAATAACGTAAGTCTT
